>Addgene plasmid #38834 | CAMK1D | depositor partial sequence | sequence record 48891 | CAMK1D sequence 1093 bps
ATGCACCATCATCATCATCATTCTTCTGGTGTAGATCTGGGTACCGAGAACCTGTACTTCCAATCCATGG
CCCGGGAGAACGGCGAGAGCAGCTCCTCCTGGAAAAAGCAAGCTGAAGACATCAAGAAGATCTTCGAGTT
CAAAGAGACCCTCGGAACCGGGGCCTTTTCCGAAGTGGTTTTAGCTGAAGAGAAGGCAACTGGCAAGCTC
TTTGCTGTGAAGTGTATCCCTAAGAAGGCGCTGAAGGGCAAGGAAAGCAGCATAGAGAATGAGATAGCCG
TCCTGAGAAAGATTAAGCATGAAAATATTGTTGCCCTGGAAGACATTTATGAAAGCCCAAATCACCTGTA
CTTGGTCATGCAGCTGGTGTCCGGTGGAGAGCTGTTTGACCGGATAGTGGAGAAGGGGTTTTATACAGAG
AAGGATGCCAGCACTCTGATCCGCCAAGTCTTGGACGCCGTGTACTATCTCCACAGAATGGGCATCGTCC
ACAGAGACCTCAAGCCCGAAAATCTCTTGTACTACAGTCAAGATGAGGAGTCCAAAATAATGATCAGTGA
CTTTGGATTGTCAAAAATGGAGGGCAAAGGAGATGTGATGTCCACTGCCTGTGGAACTCCAGGCTATGTC
GCTCCTGAAGTCCTCGCCCAGAAACCTTACAGCAAAGCCGTTGACTGCTGGTCCATCGGAGTGATTGCCT
ACATCTTGCTCTGCGGCTACCCTCCTTTTTATGATGAAAATGACTCCAAGCTCTTTGAGCAGATCCTCAA
GGCGGAATATGAGTTTGACTCTCCCTACTGGGATGACATCTCCGACTCTGCAAAAGACTTCATTCGGAAC
CTGATGGAGAAGGACCCGAATAAAAGATACACGTGTGAGCAGGCAGCTCGGCACCCATGGATCGCTGGTG
ACACAGCCCTCAACAAAAACATCCACGAGTCCGTCAGCGCCCAGATCCGGAAAAACTTTGCCAAGAGCAA
ATGGAGACAAGCATTTAATGCCACGGCCGTCGTGAGACATATGAGAAAACTACACCTCGGCAGCAGCCTG
GACAGTTCAAATGCATGACAGTAAAGGTGGATACGGATCCGAA
