>Addgene plasmid #38834 | CAMK1D | addgene partial sequence | sequence record 52717 | T7 5'-TAATACGACTCACTATAGGG-3'
GCGAATTCCCTCTGAATATTTTGTTTACTTTAAGAAGGAGATATACATATGCACCATCATCATCATCATT
CTTCTGGTGTAGATCTGGGTACCGAGAACCTGTACTTCCAATCCATGGCCCGGGAGAACGGCGAGAGCAG
CTCCTCCTGGAAAAAGCAAGCTGAAGACATCAAGAAGATCTTCGAGTTCAAAGAGACCCTCGGAACCGGG
GCCTTTTCCGAAGTGGTTTTAGCTGAAGAGAAGGCAACTGGCAAGCTCTTTGCTGTGAAGTGTATCCCTA
AGAAGGCGCTGAAGGGCAAGGAAAGCAGCATAGAGAATGAGATAGCCGTCCTGAGAAAGATTAAGCATGA
AAATATTGTTGCCCTGGAAGACATTTATGAAAGCCCAAATCACCTGTACTTGGTCATGCAGCTGGTGTCC
GGTGGAGAGCTGTTTGACCGGATAGTGGAGAAGGGGTTTTATACAGAGAAGGATGCCAGCACTCTGATCC
GCCAAGTCTTGGACGCCGTGTACTATCTCCACAGAATGGGCATCGTCCACAGAGACCTCAAGCCCGAAAA
TCTCTTGTACTACAGTCAAGATGAGGAGTCCAAAATAATGATCAGTGACTTTGGATTGTCAAAAATGGAG
GGCAAAGGAGATGTGATGTCCACTGCCTGTGGAACTCCAGGCTATGTCGCTCCTGAAGTCCTCGCCCAGA
AACCTTACAGCAAAGCCGTTGACTGCTGGTCCATCGGAGTGATTGCCTACATCTTGCTCTGCGGCTACCC
TCCTTTTTATGATGAAAATGACTCCAAGCTCTT
