[The description below was written by a language model from this plasmid's Addgene catalogue record.]
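Description:
CAMK1D is a bacterial expression plasmid built on the pNIC28-Bsa4 backbone from the SGC, carrying a human calcium/calmodulin-dependent protein kinase ID coding fragment intended for recombinant protein production and structure determination. The plasmid is selected with kanamycin and is recorded as low copy. The origin of replication is not stated. No feature table accompanies the entry, so the backbone elements cannot be described in detail.

The insert is about 1.1 kb and was introduced by ligation-independent cloning. The catalogue notes that it may not represent the full open reading frame, which is typical of constructs trimmed to a crystallisable domain boundary, and the alternative name links it to a deposited protein structure. Although the species is given as human, the linked gene entry uses mouse-style aliases, so that cross-reference should be treated with some caution. The protein is expressed with an N-terminal His tag followed by a TEV protease site. This allows capture by immobilised metal affinity chromatography and then removal of the tag by TEV cleavage, leaving near-native protein.

The promoter is not explicitly listed. The recommended sequencing primers are T7 and T7-terminator, which implies that the insert lies between T7 promoter and terminator elements. Expression would therefore require a host that supplies T7 RNA polymerase, whereas the listed Mach1 strain serves only for propagation. The construct is typically used to produce purified CAMK1D kinase protein for crystallography and related biochemical or biophysical studies.
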