Addgene plasmid #38834: CAMK1D
Purpose: Bacterial expression for structure determination; may not be full ORF
Depositing lab: Nicola Burgess-Brown. Depositing organization: University of Oxford.
Backbone
  Vector backbone: pNIC28-Bsa4
  Backbone manufacturer: SGC
  Vector type: Bacterial Expression
Growth in bacteria
  Bacterial resistance: Kanamycin, 50 μg/mL
  Growth temperature: 37°C
  Growth strain: Mach1
  Copy number: Low Copy
Gene/Insert
  Gene/Insert name: CAMK1D (alt names: calcium/calmodulin-dependent protein kinase ID; PDB:2JC6)
  Species: H. sapiens (human)
  Insert size (bp): 1093
  Entrez Gene: Camk1d (a.k.a. RP23-340A13.1, A630059D12Rik, CKLiK, CaMKIdelta, E030025C11Rik)
  Tag / fusion protein: His Tev (N terminal on insert)
  Cloning method: Ligation Independent Cloning
  Sequencing primers: 5′ T7; 3′ T7-term
Terms and licenses: Academic/Nonprofit Terms; Industry Terms: Not Available to Industry
How to cite: CAMK1D was a gift from Nicola Burgess-Brown (Addgene plasmid # 38834 ; http://n2t.net/addgene:38834 ; RRID:Addgene_38834)
